>Addgene plasmid #222432 | pGGI_Myr-YFP-MiniTurboID | addgene full sequence | sequence record 440822 | Addgene NGS Result
GACGAAAGGGCCTCGTGATACGCCTATTTTTATAGGTTAATGTCATGATAATAATGGTTTCTTAGACGTC
AGGTGGCACTTTTCGGGGAAATGTGCGCGGAACCCCTATTTGTTTATTTTTCTAAATACATTCAAATATG
TATCCGCTCATGAGACAATAACCCTGATAAATGCTTCAATAATATTGAAAAAGGAAGAGTATGAGTATTC
AACATTTCCGTGTCGCCCTTATTCCCTTTTTTGCGGCATTTTGCCTTCCTGTTTTTGCTCACCCAGAAAC
GCTGGTGAAAGTAAAAGATGCTGAAGATCAGTTGGGTGCACGAGTGGGTTACATCGAACTGGATCTCAAC
AGCGGTAAGATCCTTGAGAGTTTTCGCCCCGAAGAACGTTTTCCAATGATGAGCACTTTTAAAGTTCTGC
TATGTGGCGCGGTATTATCCCGTATTGACGCCGGGCAAGAGCAACTCGGTCGCCGCATACACTATTCTCA
GAATGACTTGGTTGAGTACTCACCAGTCACAGAAAAGCATCTTACGGATGGCATGACAGTAAGAGAATTA
TGCAGTGCTGCCATAACCATGAGTGATAACACTGCGGCCAACTTACTTCTGACAACGATCGGAGGACCGA
AGGAGCTAACCGCTTTTTTGCACAACATGGGGGATCATGTAACTCGCCTTGATCGTTGGGAACCGGAGCT
GAATGAAGCCATACCAAACGACGAGCGTGACACCACGATGCCTGTAGCAATGGCAACAACGTTGCGCAAA
CTATTAACTGGCGAACTACTTACTCTAGCTTCCCGGCAACAATTAATAGACTGGATGGAGGCGGATAAAG
TTGCAGGACCACTTCTGCGCTCGGCCCTTCCGGCTGGCTGGTTTATTGCTGATAAATCTGGAGCCGGTGA
GCGTGGCTCTCGAGGTATCATTGCAGCACTGGGGCCAGATGGTAAGCCCTCCCGTATCGTAGTTATCTAC
ACGACGGGGAGTCAGGCAACTATGGATGAACGAAATAGACAGATCGCTGAGATAGGTGCCTCACTGATTA
AGCATTGGTAACTGTCAGACCAAGTTTACTCATATATACTTTAGATTGATTTAAAACTTCATTTTTAATT
TAAAAGGATCTAGGTGAAGATCCTTTTTGATAATCTCATGACCAAAATCCCTTAACGTGAGTTTTCGTTC
CACTGAGCGTCAGACCCCGTAGAAAAGATCAAAGGATCTTCTTGAGATCCTTTTTTTCTGCGCGTAATCT
GCTGCTTGCAAACAAAAAAACCACCGCTACCAGCGGTGGTTTGTTTGCCGGATCAAGAGCTACCAACTCT
TTTTCCGAAGGTAACTGGCTTCAGCAGAGCGCAGATACCAAATACTGTTCTTCTAGTGTAGCCGTAGTTA
GGCCACCACTTCAAGAACTCTGTAGCACCGCCTACATACCTCGCTCTGCTAATCCTGTTACCAGTGGCTG
CTGCCAGTGGCGATAAGTCGTGTCTTACCGGGTTGGACTCAAGACGATAGTTACCGGATAAGGCGCAGCG
GTCGGGCTGAACGGGGGGTTCGTGCACACAGCCCAGCTTGGAGCGAACGACCTACACCGAACTGAGATAC
CTACAGCGTGAGCTATGAGAAAGCGCCACGCTTCCCGAAGGGAGAAAGGCGGACAGGTATCCGGTAAGCG
GCAGGGTCGGAACAGGAGAGCGCACGAGGGAGCTTCCAGGGGGAAACGCCTGGTATCTTTATAGTCCTGT
CGGGTTTCGCCACCTCTGACTTGAGCGTCGATTTTTGTGATGCTCGTCAGGGGGGCGGAGCCTATGGAAA
AACGCCAGCAACGCGGCCTTTTTACGGTTCCTGGCCTTTTGCTGGCCTTTTGCTCACATGTTCTTTCCTG
CGTTATCCCCTGATTCTGTGGATAACCGTATTACCGCCTTTGAGTGAGCTGATACCGCTCGCCGCAGCCG
AACGACCGAGCGCAGCGAGTCAGTGAGCGAGGAAGCGGAAGAGCGCCCAATACGCAAACCGCCTCTCCCC
GCGCGTTGGCCGATTCATTAATGCAGCTGGCACGACAGGTTTCCCGACTGGAAAGCGGGCAGTGAGCGCA
ACGCAATTAATGTGAGTTAGCTCACTCATTAGGCACCCCAGGCTTTACACTTTATGCTTCCGGCTCGTAT
GTTGTGTGGAATTGTGAGCGGATAACAATTTCACACGAGCTATTTAGGTGACACTATAGAAGTGAAGCTT
GGTCTCAAACAATGGGCAACAAATGTTGCAGCAAGCGACAGGATACCATGGCCATGGTGAGCAAGGGCGA
GGAGCTGTTCACCGGGGTGGTGCCCATCCTGGTCGAGCTGGACGGCGACGTAAACGGCCACAAGTTCAGC
GTGTCCGGCGAGGGCGAGGGCGATGCCACCTACGGCAAGCTGACCCTGAAGTTCATCTGCACCACCGGCA
AGCTGCCCGTGCCCTGGCCCACCCTCGTGACCACCTTCGGCTACGGCCTGCAGTGCTTCGCCCGCTACCC
CGACCACATGAAGCAGCACGACTTCTTCAAGTCCGCCATGCCCGAAGGCTACGTCCAGGAGCGCACCATC
TTCTTCAAGGACGACGGCAACTACAAGACCCGCGCCGAGGTGAAGTTCGAGGGCGACACCCTGGTGAACC
GCATCGAGCTGAAGGGCATCGACTTCAAGGAGGACGGCAACATCCTGGGGCACAAGCTGGAGTACAACTA
CAACAGCCACAACGTCTATATCATGGCCGACAAGCAGAAGAACGGCATCAAGGTGAACTTCAAGATCCGC
CACAACATCGAGGACGGCAGCGTGCAGCTCGCCGACCACTACCAGCAGAACACCCCCATCGGCGACGGCC
CCGTGCTGCTGCCCGACAACCACTACCTGAGCTACCAGTCCGCCCTGAGCAAAGACCCCAACGAGAAGCG
CGATCACATGGTCCTGCTGGAGTTCGTGACCGCCGCCGGGATCACTCTCGGCATGGACGAGCTGTACAAG
GCTAAGGGTGGGCGCGCCGGTGGAGGCGGTTCAGGAGGTGGCATGGGCAAGCCCATCCCCAACCCCCTGC
TGGGCCTGGACAGCACCGCTAGCATCCCGCTGCTGAACGCTAAACAGATTCTGGGACAGCTGGACGGCGG
GAGCGTGGCAGTCCTGCCTGTGGTCGACTCCACCAATCAGTACCTGCTGGATCGAATCGGCGAGCTGAAG
AGTGGGGATGCTTGCATTGCAGAATATCAGCAGGCAGGGAGAGGAAGCAGAGGGAGGAAATGGTTCTCTC
CTTTTGGAGCTAACCTGTACCTGAGTATGTTTTGGCGCCTGAAGCGGGGACCAGCAGCAATCGGCCTGGG
CCCGGTCATCGGAATTGTCATGGCAGAAGCGCTGCGAAAGCTGGGAGCAGACAAGGTGCGAGTCAAATGG
CCCAATGACCTGTATCTGCAGGATAGAAAGCTGGCAGGCATCCTGGTGGAGCTGGCCGGAATAACAGGCG
ATGCTGCACAGATCGTCATTGGCGCCGGGATTAACGTGGCTATGAGGCGCGTGGAGGAAAGCGTGGTCAA
TCAGGGCTGGATCACACTGCAGGAAGCAGGGATTAACCTGGACAGGAATACTCTGGCCGCTATGCTGATC
CGAGAGCTGCGGGCAGCCCTGGAACTGTTCGAGCAGGAAGGCCTGGCTCCATATCTGTCACGGTGGGAGA
AGCTGGATAACTTCATCAATAGACCCGTGAAGCTGATCATTGGGGACAAAGAGATTTTCGGGATTAGCCG
GGGGATTGATAAACAGGGAGCCCTGCTGCTGGAACAGGACGGAGTTATCAAACCCTGGATGGGCGGAGAA
ATCAGTCTGCGGTCTGCCGAAAAGTAGCTGCTGAGACCGAATTCTCGCCCTATAGTGAGTCGTATTACCT
GGCCGTCGTTTTACAACGTCGTGACTGGGAAAACCCTGGCGTTACCCAACTTAATCGCCTTGCAGCACAT
CCCCCTTTCGCCAGCTGGCGTAATAGCGAAGAGGCCCGCACCGATCGCCCTTCCCAACAGTTGCGCAGCC
TGAATGGCGAATGGCGCCTGATGCGGTATTTTCTCCTTACGCATCTGTGCGGTATTTCACACCGCATATG
GTGCACTCTCAGTACAATCTGCTCTGATGCCGCATAGTTAAGCCAGCCCCGACACCCGCCAACACCCGCT
GACGCGCCCTGACGGGCTTGTCTGCTCCCGGCATCCGCTTACAGACAAGCTGTGACCGTCTCCGGGAGCT
GCATGTGTCAGAGGTTTTCACCGTCATCACCGAAACGCGCGA
Features (pLannotate 1.2.2; 14 found; start..end, strand, type, name):
     96..200     +  promoter       AmpR promoter: bla
    201..1061    +  CDS            AmpR: β-lactamase; bla; confers resistance to ampicillin, carbenicillin, and related antibiotics
   1232..1820    +  rep_origin     ori: high-copy-number ColE1/pMB1/pBR322/pUC origin of replication
   2003..2095    +  CDS            lacI (fragment): lac repressor; lacI; The lac repressor binds to the lac operator to inhibit transcription in E. coli. This inhibition can be relieved by adding lactose or isopropyl-β-D-thiogalactopyranoside (IPTG).
   2108..2129    +  protein_bind   CAP binding site: CAP binding activates transcription in the presence of cAMP. E. coli catabolite activator protein
   2144..2174    +  promoter       lac promoter: promoter for the E. coli lac operon
   2182..2198    +  protein_bind   lac operator: The lac repressor binds to the lac operator to inhibit transcription in E. coli. This inhibition can be relieved by adding lactose or isopropyl-β-D-thiogalactopyranoside (IPTG). lac repressor encoded by lacI
   2212..2230    +  promoter       SP6 promoter: promoter for bacteriophage SP6 RNA polymerase
   2294..3010    +  CDS            EYFP: EYFP is a basic (constitutively fluorescent) green/yellow fluorescent protein published in 1996, derived from Aequorea victoria. It is reported to be a very rapidly-maturing weak dimer with high acid sensitivity.
   3104..3874    +  CDS            miniTurbo: N-terminally truncated mutant of the E. coli biotin ligase BioID engineered for improved catalytic efficiency (Branon et al., 2018)
   3899..3917    -  promoter       T7 promoter: promoter for bacteriophage T7 RNA polymerase
   3919..4071    +  CDS            lacZα (fragment): LacZα fragment of β-galactosidase; lacZ fragment
   4077..4176    -  misc_feature   bom (fragment): basis of mobility region from pBR322
   4278..1       -  CDS            rop (fragment) (across the origin): Rop protein, which maintains plasmids at low copy number; rop
