[The description below was written by a language model from this plasmid's Addgene catalogue record and pLannotate feature annotations shown in this document.]
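Description:
pGGI_Myr-YFP-MiniTurboID is a GreenGate/Golden Gate-compatible cloning module built on a pUC19 backbone, with a total size of about 4.3 kb. It is propagated in E. coli as a high-copy plasmid through the ColE1/pUC origin and is selected with ampicillin via the β-lactamase gene and its native promoter. The annotation also picks up the usual pUC remnants around the cloning site: a lacI fragment, the CAP binding site, the lac promoter and operator, a lacZα fragment, and short bom and rop fragments. SP6 and T7 phage promoters flank the insert, and the SP6 site serves as the sequencing primer site.

The payload is a single fusion coding sequence with no plant promoter or terminator annotated, consistent with an entry-type module meant to be assembled with other parts into a plant expression vector. An N-terminal myristoylation signal is followed by EYFP, a linker, and miniTurbo, although the Myr tag and linker appear only in the catalogue fields and not as separate features. miniTurbo is a 771 bp, human-codon-optimised E. coli BirA derivative that lacks the first 63 residues and carries multiple point mutations that give it promiscuous, efficient biotin ligase activity for proximity labelling. The miniTurbo portion was derived from an earlier mammalian miniTurbo expression plasmid.

The myristoylation signal is intended to anchor the fusion at the plasma membrane, YFP reports its localisation, and miniTurbo biotinylates nearby proteins for proteomic identification. The construct was designed as a potential plasma membrane control for proximity-labelling experiments in Arabidopsis. The depositor notes that some fusion protein was detected in all membranes of Arabidopsis cells and that the plasmid was not used in the associated publication.
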