Addgene plasmid #222432: pGGI_Myr-YFP-MiniTurboID
Purpose: Potential plasma membrane control.
Depositing lab: Dominique Bergmann. Depositing organization: Stanford University. Publication: Spatially resolved proteomics of the Arabidopsis stomatal lineage identifies polarity complexes for cell divisions and stomatal pores. Wallner ES, Mair A, Handler D, McWhite C, Xu SL, Dolan L, Bergmann DC. Dev Cell. 2024 May 6;59(9):1096-1109.e5. doi: 10.1016/j.devcel.2024.03.001. Epub 2024 Mar 21. PubMed 38518768.
Backbone
  Vector backbone: pUC19
  Backbone size w/o insert (bp): 2686
  Total vector size (bp): 4312
  Vector type: Golden Gate / Green Gate compatible cloning vector
Growth in bacteria
  Bacterial resistance: Ampicillin, 100 μg/mL
  Growth temperature: 37°C
  Growth strain: DH5alpha
  Copy number: High Copy
Gene/Insert
  Gene/Insert name: MiniTurboID (BirA mutant)
  Species: BirA from E. coli, codon optimized for human and mutated
  Insert size (bp): 771
  Mutation: aa1-63 deleted; Q65P, I87V, R118S, E140K, Q141R, S150G, L151P, V160A, T192A, K194I, M209V, I305V
  Tag / fusion protein: YFP (N terminal on insert); Linker (N terminal on insert); Myr (N terminal on insert)
  Cloning method: Golden Gate
  Sequencing primers: 5′ SP6
Resource information
  A portion of this plasmid was derived from a plasmid made by: Alice Ting's lab at Stanford University (MiniTurbo cloned from V5-miniTurbo-NES_pCDNA3, Addgene #107170).
Terms and licenses: Academic/Nonprofit Terms; Industry Terms: Not Available to Industry
Depositor comments: Myristoylation tag designed to bring protein to plasma membrane, but some fusion protein detected in all membranes in Arabidopsis cells. Not used in paper.
How to cite: pGGI_Myr-YFP-MiniTurboID was a gift from Dominique Bergmann (Addgene plasmid # 222432 ; http://n2t.net/addgene:222432 ; RRID:Addgene_222432)
